>Addgene plasmid #161004 | UPmCh | addgene full sequence | sequence record 319149 | Addgene NGS Result
GTCAAGTCCTGGTCGTCGGTGCTGACGCGGGCATAGCCCAGCAGGCCAGCGGCGGCGCTCTTGTTCATGG
CGTAATGTCTCCGGTTCTAGTCGCAAGTATTCTACTTTATGCGACTAAAACACGCGACAAGAAAACGCCA
GGAAAAGGGCAGGGCGGCAGCCTGTCGCGTAACTTAGGACTTGTGCGACATGTCGTTTTCAGAAGACGGC
TGCACTGAACGTCAGAAGCCGACTGCACTATAGCAGCGGAGGGGTTGGATCAAAGTACTTTGATCCCGAG
GGGAACCCTGTGGTTGGCATGCACATACAAATGGACGAACGGATAAACCTTTTCACGCCCTTTTAAATAT
CCGATTATTCTAATAAACGCTCTTTTCTCTTAGGTTTACCCGCCAATATATCCTGTCAAACACTGATAGT
TTAAACTGAAGGCGGGAAACGACAATCTGATCCAAGCTCAAGCTGCTCTAGCATTCGCCATTCAGGCTGC
GCAACTGTTGGGAAGGGCGATCGGTGCGGGCCTCTTCGCTATTACGCCAGCTGGCGAAAGGGGGATGTGC
TGCAAGGCGATTAAGTTGGGTAACGCCAGGGTTTTCCCAGTCACGACGTTGTAAAACGACGGCCAGTGCC
AAGCTTGCATGCCTGCAGGTCGACTCTAGAGGATCCAGGATGATTTCTGGTTTAAACAAGCTTCGGCTGG
ATCTTATGACGACCGTTAGAAATTGTGGTTGTCGACGAGTCAGTAATAAACGGCGTCAAAGTGGTTGCAG
CCGGCACACACGAGTCGTGTTTATCAACTCAAAGCACAAATACTTTTCCTCAACCTAAAAATAAGGCAAT
TAGCCAAAAACAACTTTGCGTGTAAACAACGCTCAATACACGTGTCATTTTATTATTAGCTATTGCTTCA
CCGCCTTAGCTTTCTCGTGACCTAGTCGTCCTCGTCTTTTCTTCTTCTTCTTCTATAAAACAATACCCAA
AGAGCTCTTCTTCTTCACAATTCAGATTTCAATTTCTCAAAATCTTAAAAACTTTCTCTCAATTCTCTCT
ACCGTGATCAAGGTAAATTTCTGTGTTCCTTATTCTCTCAAAATCTTCGATTTTGTTTTCGTTCGATCCC
AATTTCGTATATGTTCTTTGGTTTAGATTCTGTTAATCTTAGATCGAAGACGATTTTCTGGGTTTGATCG
TTAGATATCATCTTAATTCTCGATTAGGGTTTCATAGATATCATCCGATTTGTTCAAATAATTTGAGTTT
TGTCGAATAATTACTCTTCGATTTGTGATTTCTATCTAGATCTGGTGTTAGTTTCTAGTTTGTGCGATCG
AATTTGTCGATTAATCTGAGTTTTTCTGATTAACAGATGCTAGCCTCCAAAACCATCGTTCTTTCGGTCG
GCGAGGCTACTCGCACTCTGACTGAGATCCAGTCCACCGCAGACCGTCAGATCTTCGAAGAGAAGGTCGG
GCCTCTGGTGGGTCGGCTGCGCCTCACGGCTTCGCTCCGTCAAAACGGAGCCAAGACCGCGTATCGCGTC
AACCTAAAACTGGATCAGGCGGACGTCGTTGATTCCGGACTTCCGAAAGTGCGCTACACTCAGGTATGGT
CGCACGACGTGACAATCGTTGCGAATAGCACCGAGGCCTCGCGCAAATCGTTGTACGATTTGACCAAGTC
CCTCGTCGCGACCTCGCAGGTCGAAGATCTTGTCGTCAACCTTGTGCCGCTGGGCCGTGGATCCGTGAGC
AAGGGCGAGGAGGATAACATGGCCATCATCAAGGAGTTCATGCGCTTCAAGGTGCACATGGAGGGCTCCG
TGAACGGCCACGAGTTCGAGATCGAGGGCGAGGGCGAGGGCCGCCCCTACGAGGGCACCCAGACCGCCAA
GCTGAAGGTGACCAAGGGTGGCCCCCTGCCCTTCGCCTGGGACATCCTGTCCCCTCAGTTCATGTACGGC
TCCAAGGCCTACGTGAAGCACCCCGCCGACATCCCCGACTACCTCAAGCTGTCCTTCCCCGAGGGCTTCA
AGTGGGAGCGCGTGATGAACTTCGAGGACGGCGGCGTGGTGACCGTGACCCAGGACTCCTCCCTGCAGGA
CGGCGAGTTCATCTACAAGGTGAAGCTGCGCGGCACCAACTTCCCCTCCGACGGCCCCGTCATGCAGAAG
AAGACCATGGGCTGGGAGGCCTCCTCCGAGCGCATGTACCCCGAGGACGGCGCCCTGAAGGGCGAGATCA
AGCAGCGCCTGAAGCTGAAGGACGGCGGCCACTACGACGCTGAGGTCAAGACCACCTACAAGGCCAAGAA
GCCCGTGCAGCTGCCCGGCGCCTACAACGTCAACATCAAGCTCGACATCACCTCCCACAACGAGGACTAC
ACCATCGTGGAACAGTACGAACGCGCCGAGGGCCGCCACTCCACCGGCGGCATGGACGAGCTGTACAAGG
GCAGCCACCACCACCACCACCACTAGGCTTTTTGTGATCTGATGATAAGTGGTTGGTTCGTGTCTCATGC
ACTTGGGAGGTGATCTATTTCACCTGGTGTAGTTTGTGTTTCCGTCAGTTGGAAAAACTTATCCCTATCG
ATTTCGTTTTCATTTTCTGCTTTTCTTTTATGTACCTTCGTTTGGGCTTGTAACGGGCCTTTGTATTTCA
ACTCTCAATAATAATCCAAGTGCATGTTAAACAATTTGTCATCTGTTTCGGCTTTGATATACTACTGGTG
AAGATGGGCCGTACTACTGCATCACAACGAAAAATAATAATAAGATGAAAAACTTGAAGTGGAAAAAAAA
AAAAACTTGAATGTTCACTACTACTCATTGACCATAATGTTTAACATACATAGCTCAATAGTATTTTTGT
GAATATGGCAACACAAACAGTCCAAAACAATTGTCTCTTACTATACCAAACCAAGGGCGCCGCTTGTTTG
CCACTCTTTGTGTGCAATAGTGTGATTACCACATCTCCACATTCAATATATTCCCTGAATTATCTGACGA
TTTTGATGGCTCACTGTTTTCCCAAGTCTGGTACCCCACCTACATGGGGATCCTAACTCGAGCTGCAGGC
TTCGGTACCGAGCTCGAATTCGTAATCATGTCATAGCTGTTTCCTGTGTGAAATTGTTATCCGCTCACAA
TTCCACACAACATACGAGCCGGAAGCATAAAGTGTAAAGCCTGGGGTGCCTAATGAGTGAGCTAACTCAC
ATTAATTGCGTTGCGCTCACTGCCCGCTTTCCAGTCGGGAAACCTGTCGTGCCAGCTGCATTAATGAATC
GGCCAACGCGCGGGGAGAGGCGGTTTGCGTATTGGCTAGAGCAGCTTGCCAACATGGTGGAGCACGACAC
TCTCGTCTACTCCAAGAATATCAAAGATACAGTCTCAGAAGACCAAAGGGCTATTGAGACTTTTCAACAA
AGGGTAATATCGGGAAACCTCCTCGGATTCCATTGCCCAGCTATCTGTCACTTCATCAAAAGGACAGTAG
AAAAGGAAGGTGGCACCTACAAATGCCATCATTGCGATAAAGGAAAGGCTATCGTTCAAGATGCCTCTGC
CGACAGTGGTCCCAAAGATGGACCCCCACCCACGAGGAGCATCGTGGAAAAAGAAGACGTTCCAACCACG
TCTTCAAAGCAAGTGGATTGATGTGAACATGGTGGAGCACGACACTCTCGTCTACTCCAAGAATATCAAA
GATACAGTCTCAGAAGACCAAAGGGCTATTGAGACTTTTCAACAAAGGGTAATATCGGGAAACCTCCTCG
GATTCCATTGCCCAGCTATCTGTCACTTCATCAAAAGGACAGTAGAAAAGGAAGGTGGCACCTACAAATG
CCATCATTGCGATAAAGGAAAGGCTATCGTTCAAGATGCCTCTGCCGACAGTGGTCCCAAAGATGGACCC
CCACCCACGAGGAGCATCGTGGAAAAAGAAGACGTTCCAACCACGTCTTCAAAGCAAGTGGATTGATGTG
ATATCTCCACTGACGTAAGGGATGACGCACAATCCCACTATCCTTCGCAAGACCCTTCCTCTATATAAGG
AAGTTCATTTCATTTGGAGAGGACACGCTGAAATCACCAGTCTCTCTCTACAAATCTATCTCTCTCGAGC
TTTCGCAGATCCGGGGGGCAATGAGATATGAAAAAGCCTGAACTCACCGCGACGTCTGTCGAGAAGTTTC
TGATCGAAAAGTTCGACAGCGTCTCCGACCTGATGCAGCTCTCGGAGGGCGAAGAATCTCGTGCTTTCAG
CTTCGATGTAGGAGGGCGTGGATATGTCCTGCGGGTAAATAGCTGCGCCGATGGTTTCTACAAAGATCGT
TATGTTTATCGGCACTTTGCATCGGCCGCGCTCCCGATTCCGGAAGTGCTTGACATTGGGGAGTTTAGCG
AGAGCCTGACCTATTGCATCTCCCGCCGTTCACAGGGTGTCACGTTGCAAGACCTGCCTGAAACCGAACT
GCCCGCTGTTCTACAACCGGTCGCGGAGGCTATGGATGCGATCGCTGCGGCCGATCTTAGCCAGACGAGC
GGGTTCGGCCCATTCGGACCGCAAGGAATCGGTCAATACACTACATGGCGTGATTTCATATGCGCGATTG
CTGATCCCCATGTGTATCACTGGCAAACTGTGATGGACGACACCGTCAGTGCGTCCGTCGCGCAGGCTCT
CGATGAGCTGATGCTTTGGGCCGAGGACTGCCCCGAAGTCCGGCACCTCGTGCACGCGGATTTCGGCTCC
AACAATGTCCTGACGGACAATGGCCGCATAACAGCGGTCATTGACTGGAGCGAGGCGATGTTCGGGGATT
CCCAATACGAGGTCGCCAACATCTTCTTCTGGAGGCCGTGGTTGGCTTGTATGGAGCAGCAGACGCGCTA
CTTCGAGCGGAGGCATCCGGAGCTTGCAGGATCGCCACGACTCCGGGCGTATATGCTCCGCATTGGTCTT
GACCAACTCTATCAGAGCTTGGTTGACGGCAATTTCGATGATGCAGCTTGGGCGCAGGGTCGATGCGACG
CAATCGTCCGATCCGGAGCCGGGACTGTCGGGCGTACACAAATCGCCCGCAGAAGCGCGGCCGTCTGGAC
CGATGGCTGTGTAGAAGTACTCGCCGATAGTGGAAACCGACGCCCCAGCACTCGTCCGAGGGCAAAGAAA
TAGAGTAGATGCCGACCGGGATCTGTCGATCGACAAGCTCGAGTTTCTCCATAATAATGTGTGAGTAGTT
CCCAGATAAGGGAATTAGGGTTCCTATAGGGTTTCGCTCATGTGTTGAGCATATAAGAAACCCTTAGTAT
GTATTTGTATTTGTAAAATACTTCTATCAATAAAATTTCTAATTCCTAAAACCAAAATCCAGTACTAAAA
TCCAGATCCCCCGAATTAATTCGGCGTTAATTCAGTACATTAAAAACGTCCGCAATGTGTTATTAAGTTG
TCTAAGCGTCAATTTGTTTACACCACAATATATCCTGCCACCAGCCAGCCAACAGCTCCCCGACCGGCAG
CTCGGCACAAAATCACCACTCGATACAGGCAGCCCATCAGTCCGGGACGGCGTCAGCGGGAGAGCCGTTG
TAAGGCGGCAGACTTTGCTCATGTTACCGATGCTATTCGGAAGAACGGCAACTAAGCTGCCGGGTTTGAA
ACACGGATGATCTCGCGGAGGGTAGCATGTTGATTGTAACGATGACAGAGCGTTGCTGCCTGTGATCACC
GCGGTTTCAAAATCGGCTCCGTCGATACTATGTTATACGCCAACTTTGAAAACAACTTTGAAAAAGCTGT
TTTCTGGTATTTAAGGTTTTAGAATGCAAGGAACAGTGAATTGGAGTTCGTCTTGTTATAATTAGCTTCT
TGGGGTATCTTTAAATACTGTAGAAAAGAGGAAGGAAATAATAAATGGCTAAAATGAGAATATCACCGGA
ATTGAAAAAACTGATCGAAAAATACCGCTGCGTAAAAGATACGGAAGGAATGTCTCCTGCTAAGGTATAT
AAGCTGGTGGGAGAAAATGAAAACCTATATTTAAAAATGACGGACAGCCGGTATAAAGGGACCACCTATG
ATGTGGAACGGGAAAAGGACATGATGCTATGGCTGGAAGGAAAGCTGCCTGTTCCAAAGGTCCTGCACTT
TGAACGGCATGATGGCTGGAGCAATCTGCTCATGAGTGAGGCCGATGGCGTCCTTTGCTCGGAAGAGTAT
GAAGATGAACAAAGCCCTGAAAAGATTATCGAGCTGTATGCGGAGTGCATCAGGCTCTTTCACTCCATCG
ACATATCGGATTGTCCCTATACGAATAGCTTAGACAGCCGCTTAGCCGAATTGGATTACTTACTGAATAA
CGATCTGGCCGATGTGGATTGCGAAAACTGGGAAGAAGACACTCCATTTAAAGATCCGCGCGAGCTGTAT
GATTTTTTAAAGACGGAAAAGCCCGAAGAGGAACTTGTCTTTTCCCACGGCGACCTGGGAGACAGCAACA
TCTTTGTGAAAGATGGCAAAGTAAGTGGCTTTATTGATCTTGGGAGAAGCGGCAGGGCGGACAAGTGGTA
TGACATTGCCTTCTGCGTCCGGTCGATCAGGGAGGATATCGGGGAAGAACAGTATGTCGAGCTATTTTTT
GACTTACTGGGGATCAAGCCTGATTGGGAGAAAATAAAATATTATATTTTACTGGATGAATTGTTTTAGT
ACCTAGAATGCATGACCAAAATCCCTTAACGTGAGTTTTCGTTCCACTGAGCGTCAGACCCCGTAGAAAA
GATCAAAGGATCTTCTTGAGATCCTTTTTTTCTGCGCGTAATCTGCTGCTTGCAAACAAAAAAACCACCG
CTACCAGCGGTGGTTTGTTTGCCGGATCAAGAGCTACCAACTCTTTTTCCGAAGGTAACTGGCTTCAGCA
GAGCGCAGATACCAAATACTGTCCTTCTAGTGTAGCCGTAGTTAGGCCACCACTTCAAGAACTCTGTAGC
ACCGCCTACATACCTCGCTCTGCTAATCCTGTTACCAGTGGCTGCTGCCAGTGGCGATAAGTCGTGTCTT
ACCGGGTTGGACTCAAGACGATAGTTACCGGATAAGGCGCAGCGGTCGGGCTGAACGGGGGGTTCGTGCA
CACAGCCCAGCTTGGAGCGAACGACCTACACCGAACTGAGATACCTACAGCGTGAGCTATGAGAAAGCGC
CACGCTTCCCGAAGGGAGAAAGGCGGACAGGTATCCGGTAAGCGGCAGGGTCGGAACAGGAGAGCGCACG
AGGGAGCTTCCAGGGGGAAACGCCTGGTATCTTTATAGTCCTGTCGGGTTTCGCCACCTCTGACTTGAGC
GTCGATTTTTGTGATGCTCGTCAGGGGGGCGGAGCCTATGGAAAAACGCCAGCAACGCGGCCTTTTTACG
GTTCCTGGCCTTTTGCTGGCCTTTTGCTCACATGTTCTTTCCTGCGTTATCCCCTGATTCTGTGGATAAC
CGTATTACCGCCTTTGAGTGAGCTGATACCGCTCGCCGCAGCCGAACGACCGAGCGCAGCGAGTCAGTGA
GCGAGGAAGCGGAAGAGCGCCTGATGCGGTATTTTCTCCTTACGCATCTGTGCGGTATTTCACACCGCAT
ATGGTGCACTCTCAGTACAATCTGCTCTGATGCCGCATAGTTAAGCCAGTATACACTCCGCTATCGCTAC
GTGACTGGGTCATGGCTGCGCCCCGACACCCGCCAACACCCGCTGACGCGCCCTGACGGGCTTGTCTGCT
CCCGGCATCCGCTTACAGACAAGCTGTGACCGTCTCCGGGAGCTGCATGTGTCAGAGGTTTTCACCGTCA
TCACCGAAACGCGCGAGGCAGGGTGCCTTGATGTGGGCGCCGGCGGTCGAGTGGCGACGGCGCGGCTTGT
CCGCGCCCTGGTAGATTGCCTGGCCGTAGGCCAGCCATTTTTGAGCGGCCAGCGGCCGCGATAGGCCGAC
GCGAAGCGGCGGGGCGTAGGGAGCGCAGCGACCGAAGGGTAGGCGCTTTTTGCAGCTCTTCGGCTGTGCG
CTGGCCAGACAGTTATGCACAGGCCAGGCGGGTTTTAAGAGTTTTAATAAGTTTTAAAGAGTTTTAGGCG
GAAAAATCGCCTTTTTTCTCTTTTATATCAGTCACTTACATGTGTGACCGGTTCCCAATGTACGGCTTTG
GGTTCCCAATGTACGGGTTCCGGTTCCCAATGTACGGCTTTGGGTTCCCAATGTACGTGCTATCCACAGG
AAAGAGACCTTTTCGACCTTTTTCCCCTGCTAGGGCAATTTGCCCTAGCATCTGCTCCGTACATTAGGAA
CCGGCGGATGCTTCGCCCTCGATCAGGTTGCGGTAGCGCATGACTAGGATCGGGCCAGCCTGCCCCGCCT
CCTCCTTCAAATCGTACTCCGGCAGGTCATTTGACCCGATCAGCTTGCGCACGGTGAAACAGAACTTCTT
GAACTCTCCGGCGCTGCCACTGCGTTCGTAGATCGTCTTGAACAACCATCTGGCTTCTGCCTTGCCTGCG
GCGCGGCGTGCCAGGCGGTAGAGAAAACGGCCGATGCCGGGATCGATCAAAAAGTAATCGGGGTGAACCG
TCAGCACGTCCGGGTTCTTGCCTTCTGTGATCTCGCGGTACATCCAATCAGCTAGCTCGATCTCGATGTA
CTCCGGCCGCCCGGTTTCGCTCTTTACGATCTTGTAGCGGCTAATCAAGGCTTCACCCTCGGATACCGTC
ACCAGGCGGCCGTTCTTGGCCTTCTTCGTACGCTGCATGGCAACGTGCGTGGTGTTTAACCGAATGCAGG
TTTCTACCAGGTCGTCTTTCTGCTTTCCGCCATCGGCTCGCCGGCAGAACTTGAGTACGTCCGCAACGTG
TGGACGGAACACGCGGCCGGGCTTGTCTCCCTTCCCTTCCCGGTATCGGTTCATGGATTCGGTTAGATGG
GAAACCGCCATCAGTACCAGGTCGTAATCCCACACACTGGCCATGCCGGCCGGCCCTGCGGAAACCTCTA
CGTGCCCGTCTGGAAGCTCGTAGCGGATCACCTCGCCAGCTCGTCGGTCACGCTTCGACAGACGGAAAAC
GGCCACGTCCATGATGCTGCGACTATCGCGGGTGCCCACGTCATAGAGCATCGGAACGAAAAAATCTGGT
TGCTCGTCGCCCTTGGGCGGCTTCCTAATCGACGGCGCACCGGCTGCCGGCGGTTGCCGGGATTCTTTGC
GGATTCGATCAGCGGCCGCTTGCCACGATTCACCGGGGCGTGCTTCTGCCTCGATGCGTTGCCGCTGGGC
GGCCTGCGCGGCCTTCAACTTCTCCACCAGGTCATCACCCAGCGCCGCGCCGATTTGTACCGGGCCGGAT
GGTTTGCGACCGCTCACGCCGATTCCTCGGGCTTGGGGGTTCCAGTGCCATTGCAGGGCCGGCAGGCAAC
CCAGCCGCTTACGCCTGGCCAACCGCCCGTTCCTCCACACATGGGGCATTCCACGGCGTCGGTGCCTGGT
TGTTCTTGATTTTCCATGCCGCCTCCTTTAGCCGCTAAAATTCATCTACTCATTTATTCATTTGCTCATT
TACTCTGGTAGCTGCGCGATGTATTCAGATAGCAGCTCGGTAATGGTCTTGCCTTGGCGTACCGCGTACA
TCTTCAGCTTGGTGTGATCCTCCGCCGGCAACTGAAAGTTGACCCGCTTCATGGCTGGCGTGTCTGCCAG
GCTGGCCAACGTTGCAGCCTTGCTGCTGCGTGCGCTCGGACGGCCGGCACTTAGCGTGTTTGTGCTTTTG
CTCATTTTCTCTTTACCTCATTAACTCAAATGAGTTTTGATTTAATTTCAGCGGCCAGCGCCTGGACCTC
GCGGGCAGCGTCGCCCTCGGGTTCTGATTCAAGAACGGTTGTGCCGGCGGCGGCAGTGCCTGGGTAGCTC
ACGCGCTGCGTGATACGGGACTCAAGAATGGGCAGCTCGTACCCGGCCAGCGCCTCGGCAACCTCACCGC
CGATGCGCGTGCCTTTGATCGCCCGCGACACGACAAAGGCCGCTTGTAGCCTTCCATCCGTGACCTCAAT
GCGCTGCTTAACCAGCTCCACCAGGTCGGCGGTGGCCCATATGTCGTAAGGGCTTGGCTGCACCGGAATC
AGCACGAAGTCGGCTGCCTTGATCGCGGACACAGCCAAGTCCGCCGCCTGGGGCGCTCCGTCGATCACTA
CGAAGTCGCGCCGGCCGATGGCCTTCACGTCGCGGTCAATCGTCGGGCGGTCGATGCCGACAACGGTTAG
CGGTTGATCTTCCCGCACGGCCGCCCAATCGCGGGCACTGCCCTGGGGATCGGAATCGACTAACAGAACA
TCGGCCCCGGCGAGTTGCAGGGCGCGGGCTAGATGGGTTGCGATGGTCGTCTTGCCTGACCCGCCTTTCT
GGTTAAGTACAGCGATAACCTTCATGCGTTCCCCTTGCGTATTTGTTTATTTACTCATCGCATCATATAC
GCAGCGACCGCATGACGCAAGCTGTTTTACTCAAATACACATCACCTTTTTAGACGGCGGCGCTCGGTTT
CTTCAGCGGCCAAGCTGGCCGGCCAGGCCGCCAGCTTGGCATCAGACAAACCGGCCAGGATTTCATGCAG
CCGCACGGTTGAGACGTGCGCGGGCGGCTCGAACACGTACCCGGCCGCGATCATCTCCGCCTCGATCTCT
TCGGTAATGAAAAACGGTTCGTCCTGGCCGTCCTGGTGCGGTTTCATGCTTGTTCCTCTTGGCGTTCATT
CTCGGCGGCCGCCAGGGCGTCGGCCTCGGTCAATGCGTCCTCACGGAAGGCACCGCGCCGCCTGGCCTCG
GTGGGCGTCACTTCCTCGCTGCGCTCAAGTGCGCGGTACAGGGTCGAGCGATGCACGCCAAGCAGTGCAG
CCGCCTCTTTCACGGTGCGGCCTTCCTGGTCGATCAGCTCGCGGGCGTGCGCGATCTGTGCCGGGGTGAG
GGTAGGGCGGGGGCCAAACTTCACGCCTCGGGCCTTGGCGGCCTCGCGCCCGCTCCGGGTGCGGTCGATG
ATTAGGGAACGCTCGAACTCGGCAATGCCGGCGAACACGGTCAACACCATGCGGCCGGCCGGCGTGGTGG
TGTCGGCCCACGGCTCTGCCAGGCTACGCAGGCCCGCGCCGGCCTCCTGGATGCGCTCGGCAATGTCCAG
TAGGTCGCGGGTGCTGCGGGCCAGGCGGTCTAGCCTGGTCACTGTCACAACGTCGCCAGGGCGTAGGTGG
TCAAGCATCCTGGCCAGCTCCGGGCGGTCGCGCCTGGTGCCGGTGATCTTCTCGGAAAACAGCTTGGTGC
AGCCGGCCGCGTGCAGTTCGGCCCGTTGGTTG
Features (pLannotate 1.2.2; 23 found; start..end, strand, type, name):
    384..408     -  misc_feature   RB T-DNA repeat: right border repeat from nopaline C58 T-DNA
    474..628     -  CDS            lacZα (fragment): LacZα fragment of β-galactosidase; lacZ fragment
    631..666     -  misc_feature   MCS (fragment): pUC18/19 multiple cloning site
   1376..1738    +  CDS            COAT_BPPP7: Experimental evidence at protein level: Swiss-Prot protein existence level 1. Forms the phage shell; binds to the phage RNA. From Pseudomonas phage PP7 (Bacteriophage PP7).
   1745..2449    +  CDS            mCherry: mCherry is a basic (constitutively fluorescent) red fluorescent protein published in 2004, derived from Discosoma sp.. It is reported to be a very rapidly-maturing monomer with low acid sensitivity.
   2455..2473    +  CDS            9xHis (fragment): 9xHis affinity tag
   3084..3101    -  misc_feature   MCS (fragment): pUC18/19 multiple cloning site
   3132..3154    -  protein_bind   lac operator (fragment): The lac repressor binds to the lac operator to inhibit transcription in E. coli. This inhibition can be relieved by adding lactose or isopropyl-β-D-thiogalactopyranoside (IPTG). lac repressor encoded by lacI
   3158..3188    -  promoter       lac promoter: promoter for the E. coli lac operon
   3203..3224    -  protein_bind   CAP binding site: CAP binding activates transcription in the presence of cAMP. E. coli catabolite activator protein
   3237..3325    -  CDS            lacI (fragment): lac repressor; lacI; The lac repressor binds to the lac operator to inhibit transcription in E. coli. This inhibition can be relieved by adding lactose or isopropyl-β-D-thiogalactopyranoside (IPTG).
   3415..4091    +  promoter       CaMV 35S promoter (enhanced): cauliflower mosaic virus 35S promoter with a duplicated enhancer region
   4158..5183    +  CDS            HygR: hygromycin B phosphotransferase confers resistance to hygromycin
   5224..5398    +  polyA_signal   CaMV poly(A) signal: cauliflower mosaic virus polyadenylation signal
   5476..5500    -  misc_feature   LB T-DNA repeat: left border repeat from nopaline C58 T-DNA
   5925..6719    +  CDS            KanR: aminoglycoside phosphotransferase; aphA-3; confers resistance to kanamycin
   6806..7394    +  rep_origin     ori: high-copy-number ColE1/pMB1/pBR322/pUC origin of replication
   7580..7720    -  misc_feature   bom: basis of mobility region from pBR322
   7822..7861    -  CDS            rop (fragment): Rop protein, which maintains plasmids at low copy number; rop
   8064..8258    -  rep_origin     pVS1 oriV: origin of replication for the Pseudomonas plasmid pVS1 (Heeb et al., 2000)
   8324..9397    -  CDS            pVS1 RepA: replication protein from the Pseudomonas plasmid pVS1 (Heeb et al., 2000)
   9826..10455   -  CDS            pVS1 StaA: stability protein from the Pseudomonas plasmid pVS1 (Heeb et al., 2000)
  11015..44      -  CDS            Y4CG_SINFN (fragment) (across the origin): Protein inferred from homology: Swiss-Prot protein existence level 3. From Sinorhizobium fredii (strain NBRC 101917 / NGR234).
