[The description below was written by a language model from this plasmid's Addgene catalogue record and pLannotate feature annotations shown in this document.]
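Description:
UPmCh is a plant binary expression vector built on the pCambia1300 backbone for Agrobacterium-mediated delivery of a PCP-mCherry fusion protein, intended for ubiquitous expression in plants (the record lists Arabidopsis thaliana as the associated species). The 11,372-nt plasmid carries a high-copy ColE1/pUC-type origin with the pBR322 bom region for propagation in E. coli. The pVS1 oriV, RepA and StaA functions provide replication and stable maintenance in Agrobacterium. Bacterial selection is by kanamycin through an aminoglycoside phosphotransferase gene located outside the T-DNA.

Between the nopaline-type right and left T-DNA border repeats lie two units. The payload is an open reading frame encoding the bacteriophage PP7 coat protein (PCP), followed almost immediately by mCherry and then a short stretch annotated as a partial histidine tag. The promoter driving this fusion and its terminator are not annotated in the feature table. The unannotated stretches flanking the coding sequence presumably hold them, but the record does not identify them beyond describing expression as ubiquitous. Remnants of the pUC lacZα/MCS region surround the insert, which was assembled by Gibson cloning. The second unit is the plant selection cassette, consisting of an enhanced CaMV 35S promoter, the hygromycin phosphotransferase gene and the CaMV polyadenylation signal.

PP7 coat protein binds PP7 RNA stem-loops, so a fluorescent PCP fusion accumulates on transcripts that carry these loops and makes them visible by microscopy. In keeping with the associated publication on quantitative imaging of RNA polymerase II activity in plants, UPmCh supplies the red RNA-labelling component for live, single-cell imaging of transcription. It would be paired with a separate reporter bearing PP7 loops.
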