Addgene plasmid #161004: UPmCh
Purpose: ubiquitous expression of PCP-mCherry
Depositing lab: Krishna Niyogi. Depositing organization: University of California, Berkeley. Publication: Quantitative imaging of RNA polymerase II activity in plants reveals the single-cell basis of tissue-wide transcriptional dynamics. Alamos S, Reimer A, Niyogi KK, Garcia HG. Nat Plants. 2021 Aug;7(8):1037-1049. doi: 10.1038/s41477-021-00976-0. Epub 2021 Aug 9. PubMed 34373604.
Backbone
  Vector backbone: pCambia1300
  Vector type: Plant Expression
Growth in bacteria
  Bacterial resistance: Kanamycin, 50 μg/mL
  Growth temperature: 37°C
  Growth strain: DH5alpha
  Copy number: High Copy
Gene/Insert
  Gene/Insert name: PCP-mCherry
  Species: A. thaliana (mustard weed)
  Cloning method: Gibson Cloning
Terms and licenses: Academic/Nonprofit Terms; Industry Terms: Not Available to Industry
Depositor comments: Please visit https://www.biorxiv.org/content/10.1101/2020.08.30.274621v1 for bioRxiv preprint.
How to cite: UPmCh was a gift from Krishna Niyogi (Addgene plasmid # 161004 ; http://n2t.net/addgene:161004 ; RRID:Addgene_161004)
